>Addgene plasmid #60444 | pSynSRE-T-Luc | addgene full sequence | sequence record 266122 | Addgene NGS Result
GAAGAGAAAGGTAGAAGACCCCAAGGACTTTCCTTCAGAATTGCTAAGTTTTTTGAGTCATGCTGTGTTT
AGTAATAGAACTCTTGCTTGCTTTGCTATTTACACCACAAAGGAAAAAGCTGCACTGCTATACAAGAAAA
TTATGGAAAAATATTCTGTAACCTTTATAAGTAGGCATAACAGTTATAATCATAACATACTGTTTTTTCT
TACTCCACACAGGCATAGAGTGTCTGCTATTAATAACTATGCTCAAAAATTGTGTACCTTTAGCTTTTTA
ATTTGTAAAGGGGTTAATAAGGAATATTTGATGTATAGTGCCTTGACTAGAGATCATAATCAGCCATACC
ACATTTGTAGAGGTTTTACTTGCTTTAAAAAACCTCCCACACCTCCCCCTGAACCTGAAACATAAAATGA
ATGCAATTGTTGTTGTTAACTTGTTTATTGCAGCTTATAATGGTTACAAATAAAGCAATAGCATCACAAA
TTTCACAAATAAAGCATTTTTTTCACTGCATTCTAGTTGTGGTTTGTCCAAACTCATCAATGTATCTTAT
CATGTCTGGATCCGTCGACCGATGCCCTTGAGAGCCTTCAACCCAGTCAGCTCCTTCCGGTGGGCGCGGG
GCATGACTATCGTCGCCGCACTTATGACTGTCTTCTTTATCATGCAACTCGTAGGACAGGTGCCGGCAGC
GCTCTTCCGCTTCCTCGCTCACTGACTCGCTGCGCTCGGTCGTTCGGCTGCGGCGAGCGGTATCAGCTCA
CTCAAAGGCGGTAATACGGTTATCCACAGAATCAGGGGATAACGCAGGAAAGAACATGTGAGCAAAAGGC
CAGCAAAAGGCCAGGAACCGTAAAAAGGCCGCGTTGCTGGCGTTTTTCCATAGGCTCCGCCCCCCTGACG
AGCATCACAAAAATCGACGCTCAAGTCAGAGGTGGCGAAACCCGACAGGACTATAAAGATACCAGGCGTT
TCCCCCTGGAAGCTCCCTCGTGCGCTCTCCTGTTCCGACCCTGCCGCTTACCGGATACCTGTCCGCCTTT
CTCCCTTCGGGAAGCGTGGCGCTTTCTCATAGCTCACGCTGTAGGTATCTCAGTTCGGTGTAGGTCGTTC
GCTCCAAGCTGGGCTGTGTGCACGAACCCCCCGTTCAGCCCGACCGCTGCGCCTTATCCGGTAACTATCG
TCTTGAGTCCAACCCGGTAAGACACGACTTATCGCCACTGGCAGCAGCCACTGGTAACAGGATTAGCAGA
GCGAGGTATGTAGGCGGTGCTACAGAGTTCTTGAAGTGGTGGCCTAACTACGGCTACACTAGAAGAACAG
TATTTGGTATCTGCGCTCTGCTGAAGCCAGTTACCTTCGGAAAAAGAGTTGGTAGCTCTTGATCCGGCAA
ACAAACCACCGCTGGTAGCGGTGGTTTTTTTGTTTGCAAGCAGCAGATTACGCGCAGAAAAAAAGGATCT
CAAGAAGATCCTTTGATCTTTTCTACGGGGTCTGACGCTCAGTGGAACGAAAACTCACGTTAAGGGATTT
TGGTCATGAGATTATCAAAAAGGATCTTCACCTAGATCCTTTTAAATTAAAAATGAAGTTTTAAATCAAT
CTAAAGTATATATGAGTAAACTTGGTCTGACAGTTACCAATGCTTAATCAGTGAGGCACCTATCTCAGCG
ATCTGTCTATTTCGTTCATCCATAGTTGCCTGACTCCCCGTCGTGTAGATAACTACGATACGGGAGGGCT
TACCATCTGGCCCCAGTGCTGCAATGATACCGCGAGACCCACGCTCACCGGCTCCAGATTTATCAGCAAT
AAACCAGCCAGCCGGAAGGGCCGAGCGCAGAAGTGGTCCTGCAACTTTATCCGCCTCCATCCAGTCTATT
AATTGTTGCCGGGAAGCTAGAGTAAGTAGTTCGCCAGTTAATAGTTTGCGCAACGTTGTTGCCATTGCTA
CAGGCATCGTGGTGTCACGCTCGTCGTTTGGTATGGCTTCATTCAGCTCCGGTTCCCAACGATCAAGGCG
AGTTACATGATCCCCCATGTTGTGCAAAAAAGCGGTTAGCTCCTTCGGTCCTCCGATCGTTGTCAGAAGT
AAGTTGGCCGCAGTGTTATCACTCATGGTTATGGCAGCACTGCATAATTCTCTTACTGTCATGCCATCCG
TAAGATGCTTTTCTGTGACTGGTGAGTACTCAACCAAGTCATTCTGAGAATAGTGTATGCGGCGACCGAG
TTGCTCTTGCCCGGCGTCAATACGGGATAATACCGCGCCACATAGCAGAACTTTAAAAGTGCTCATCATT
GGAAAACGTTCTTCGGGGCGAAAACTCTCAAGGATCTTACCGCTGTTGAGATCCAGTTCGATGTAACCCA
CTCGTGCACCCAACTGATCTTCAGCATCTTTTACTTTCACCAGCGTTTCTGGGTGAGCAAAAACAGGAAG
GCAAAATGCCGCAAAAAAGGGAATAAGGGCGACACGGAAATGTTGAATACTCATACTCTTCCTTTTTCAA
TATTATTGAAGCATTTATCAGGGTTATTGTCTCATGAGCGGATACATATTTGAATGTATTTAGAAAAATA
AACAAATAGGGGTTCCGCGCACATTTCCCCGAAAAGTGCCACCTG
[124 nt withheld, positions 2636-2759]
C
[91 nt withheld, positions 2761-2851]
A
[49 nt withheld, positions 2853-2901]
CCTTTGACGTTGGAGTCCACGTTCTTT
[37 nt withheld, positions 2929-2965]
ACCCTATCTCGGTCTATTCTTTTGATTTATAAGGGATTTTGCCGATTTCGGCCTATTGGTTAAAAAATGA
GCTGATTTAACAAAAATTTAACGCGAATTTTAACAAAATATTAACGCTTACAATTTGCCATTCGCCATTC
AGGCTGCGCAACTGTTGGGAAGGGCGATCGGTGCGGGCCTCTTCGCTATTACGCCAGCCCAAGCTACCAT
GATAAGTAAGTAATATTAAGGTACGTGGAGGTTTTACTTGCTTTAAAAAACCTCCCACACCTCCCCCTGA
ACCTGAAACATAAAATGAATGCAATTGTTGTTGTTAACTTGTTTATTGCAGCTTATAATGGTTACAAATA
AAGCAATAGCATCACAAATTTCACAAATAAAGCATTTTTTTCACTGCATTCTAGTTGTGGTTTGTCCAAA
CTCATCAATGTATCTTATGGTACTGTAACTGAGCTAACATAACCCGGGAGGTACCGAGCTCTGGCTCTCG
CCGTCTCTCGCCGTCCCGCCATTGGCCTAGATGTTCTCGGGCCACCCTACGTCACCGTCTCACCCCACTT
CCCCGGTCCTCCGACTTTGCGCTAGCTCGACAAGGTCAACTATAAAGCTGCTGAGGGCGGGAGGCACAGT
GCACTGTGCTCCGTGGATTGCTCCTTTCTTTGCCCCCAAGCTTGGCATTCCGGTACTGTTGGTAAAATGG
AAGACGCCAAAAACATAAAGAAAGGCCCGGCGCCATTCTATCCTCTAGAGGATGGAACCGCTGGAGAGCA
ACTGCATAAGGCTATGAAGAGATACGCCCTGGTTCCTGGAACAATTGCTTTTACAGATGCACATATCGAG
GTGAACATCACGTACGCGGAATACTTCGAAATGTCCGTTCGGTTGGCAGAAGCTATGAAACGATATGGGC
TGAATACAAATCACAGAATCGTCGTATGCAGTGAAAACTCTCTTCAATTCTTTATGCCGGTGTTGGGCGC
GTTATTTATCGGAGTTGCAGTTGCGCCCGCGAACGACATTTATAATGAACGTGAATTGCTCAACAGTATG
AACATTTCGCAGCCTACCGTAGTGTTTGTTTCCAAAAAGGGGTTGCAAAAAATTTTGAACGTGCAAAAAA
AATTACCAATAATCCAGAAAATTATTATCATGGATTCTAAAACGGATTACCAGGGATTTCAGTCGATGTA
CACGTTCGTCACATCTCATCTACCTCCCGGTTTTAATGAATACGATTTTGTACCAGAGTCCTTTGATCGT
GACAAAACAATTGCACTGATAATGAATTCCTCTGGATCTACTGGGTTACCTAAGGGTGTGGCCCTTCCGC
ATAGAACTGCCTGCGTCAGATTCTCGCATGCCAGAGATCCTATTTTTGGCAATCAAATCATTCCGGATAC
TGCGATTTTAAGTGTTGTTCCATTCCATCACGGTTTTGGAATGTTTACTACACTCGGATATTTGATATGT
GGATTTCGAGTCGTCTTAATGTATAGATTTGAAGAAGAGCTGTTTTTACGATCCCTTCAGGATTACAAAA
TTCAAAGTGCGTTGCTAGTACCAACCCTATTTTCATTCTTCGCCAAAAGCACTCTGATTGACAAATACGA
TTTATCTAATTTACACGAAATTGCTTCTGGGGGCGCACCTCTTTCGAAAGAAGTCGGGGAAGCGGTTGCA
AAACGCTTCCATCTTCCAGGGATACGACAAGGATATGGGCTCACTGAGACTACATCAGCTATTCTGATTA
CACCCGAGGGGGATGATAAACCGGGCGCGGTCGGTAAAGTTGTTCCATTTTTTGAAGCGAAGGTTGTGGA
TCTGGATACCGGGAAAACGCTGGGCGTTAATCAGAGAGGCGAATTATGTGTCAGAGGACCTATGATTATG
TCCGGTTATGTAAACAATCCGGAAGCGACCAACGCCTTGATTGACAAGGATGGATGGCTACATTCTGGAG
ACATAGCTTACTGGGACGAAGACGAACACTTCTTCATAGTTGACCGCTTGAAGTCTTTAATTAAATACAA
AGGATATCAGGTGGCCCCCGCTGAATTGGAATCGATATTGTTACAACACCCCAACATCTTCGACGCGGGC
GTGGCAGGTCTTCCCGACGATGACGCCGGTGAACTTCCCGCCGCCGTTGTTGTTTTGGAGCACGGAAAGA
CGATGACGGAAAAAGAGATCGTGGATTACGTCGCCAGTCAAGTAACAACCGCGAAAAAGTTGCGCGGAGG
AGTTGTGTTTGTGGACGAAGTACCGAAAGGTCTTACCGGAAAACTCGACGCAAGAAAAATCAGAGAGATC
CTCATAAAGGCCAAGAAGGGCGGAAAGTCCAAATTGTAAAATGTAACTGTATTCAGCGATGACGAAATTC
TTAGCTATTGTAATACTGCGATGAGTGGCAGGGCGGGGCGTAATTTTTTTAAGGCAGTTATTGGTGCCCT
TAAACGCCTGGTTGCTACGCCTGAATAAGTGATAATAAGCGGATGAATGGCAGAAATTCGCCGGATCTTT
GTGAAGGAACCTTACTTCTGTGGTGTGACATAATTGGACAAACTACCTACAGAGATTTAAAGCTCTAAGG
TAAATATAAAATTTTTAAGTGTATAATGTGTTAAACTACTGATTCTAATTGTTTGTGTATTTTAGATTCC
AACCTATGGAACTGATGAATGGGAGCAGTGGTGGAATGCCTTTAATGAGGAAAACCTGTTTTGCTCAGAA
GAAATGCCATCTAGTGATGATGAGGCTACTGCTGACTCTCAACATTCTACTCCTCCAAAAAA
Features (pLannotate 1.2.2; 16 found; start..end, strand, type, name):
      1..335     +  CDS            large T antigen (fragment): large T antigen from SV40 (simian virus 40)
    332..415     +  CDS            large T antigen (fragment): large T antigen from SV40 (simian virus 40)
    438..572     +  polyA_signal   SV40 poly(A) signal: SV40 polyadenylation signal
    573..705     +  CDS            TcR (fragment): tetracycline efflux protein; tet; confers resistance to tetracycline
    885..1473    -  rep_origin     ori: high-copy-number ColE1/pMB1/pBR322/pUC origin of replication
   1644..2504    -  CDS            AmpR: β-lactamase; bla; confers resistance to ampicillin, carbenicillin, and related antibiotics
   2505..2609    -  promoter       AmpR promoter: bla
   2636..3064    +  rep_origin     f1 ori (sequence partly withheld): f1 bacteriophage origin of replication; arrow indicates direction of (+) strand synthesis
   3096..3163    -  CDS            lacZα (fragment): LacZα fragment of β-galactosidase; lacZ fragment
   3281..3402    +  polyA_signal   SV40 poly(A) signal: SV40 polyadenylation signal
   3662..5311    +  CDS            LUCI_PHOPY: Experimental evidence at protein level: Swiss-Prot protein existence level 1. Produces green light with a wavelength of 562 nm. From Photinus pyralis (Common eastern firefly) (Lampyris pyralis).
   5359..5389    +  CDS            CmR (fragment): chloramphenicol acetyltransferase confers resistance to chloramphenicol
   5479..5553    +  CDS            small t antigen (fragment): SV40 (simian virus 40) small t antigen
   5555..5620    +  intron         small t intron: SV40 (simian virus 40) small t antigen intron
   5619..5757    +  CDS            large T antigen (fragment): large T antigen from SV40 (simian virus 40)
   5750..13      +  CDS            SV40 NLS (across the origin): nuclear localization signal of SV40 (simian virus 40) large T antigen
