[The description below was written by a language model from this plasmid's Addgene catalogue record and pLannotate feature annotations shown in this document.]
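Description:
pSynSRE-T-Luc is a firefly luciferase reporter plasmid built on the promoterless pGL2 basic backbone and intended for transfection into mammalian cells. It is propagated in E. coli through a high-copy ColE1/pUC-type origin with ampicillin selection (AmpR under its own bla promoter), and it also carries an f1 phage origin. No mammalian selection marker is recorded, so it is suited to transient reporter assays.

The insert is a synthetic composite promoter derived from the hamster HMG-CoA synthase gene. The sterol-responsive region (-324/-225), which contains the SREBP-responsive elements, is fused directly to the gene's own minimal TATA region (-28/+39) and placed in the polylinker upstream of the Photinus pyralis luciferase coding sequence. The cloning sites were kept intact, so the whole promoter, or the upstream regulatory region alone, can be excised or exchanged. Luciferase output therefore reports transcriptional activation conferred by the sterol regulatory region on a minimal core promoter. This allows study of SREBP-dependent activation, and the associated publication concerns SREBP's interaction with the CCAAT-binding factor NF-Y.

The promoter insert is not annotated in the feature table, but it presumably lies in the unannotated gap just upstream of luciferase. An SV40 poly(A) signal sits upstream of that position, a standard pGL2 feature that limits read-through transcription from the backbone. Downstream of luciferase, the SV40 small t intron and late poly(A) signal provide mRNA processing. The annotated T antigen, NLS, TcR, CmR and lacZα fragments are short vestigial matches within these backbone segments rather than functional genes. The sequenced record is 5,757 nt, somewhat larger than the 5,504 bp listed in the catalogue entry.
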