Addgene plasmid #60444: pSynSRE-T-Luc
Purpose: Uses the hamster HMG-CoA synthase promoter sequence (-324/-225) and minimal HMG-CoA sythnase TATA box (-28/+39) to study SREBP-dependent transcriptional activation.
Depositing lab: Timothy Osborne. Depositing organization: University of California, Irvine. Publication: Sterol regulation of 3-hydroxy-3-methylglutaryl-coenzyme A synthase gene through a direct interaction between sterol regulatory element binding protein and the trimeric CCAAT-binding factor/nuclear factor Y. Dooley KA, Millinder S, Osborne TF. J Biol Chem. 1998 Jan 16;273(3):1349-56. PubMed 9430668.
Backbone
  Vector backbone: pGL2 basic
  Backbone manufacturer: Promega
  Backbone size w/o insert (bp): 5357
  Total vector size (bp): 5504
  Modifications to backbone: Contains the hamster HMG-CoA synthase promoter sequence harboring SREBP responsive region (-324/-225) fused directly to minimal HMG-CoA sythase TATA box (-28/+39) that is linked to luciferase in polylinker of pGL2 basic
  Vector type: Mammalian Expression, Luciferase
Growth in bacteria
  Bacterial resistance: Ampicillin, 100 μg/mL
  Growth temperature: 37°C
  Growth strain: DH5alpha
  Copy number: High Copy
Gene/Insert
  Gene/Insert name: HMG-CoA synthase promoter (-324/-225) (alt name: 3-Hydroxy-3-methylglutaryl-coenzyme A synthase promoter)
  Species: Hamster
  Insert size (bp): 186
  Promoter: HMG-CoA synthase (-324/-225) & TATAA (-28/+39)
  Tag / fusion protein: Luciferase (C terminal on backbone)
  Cloning method: Restriction Enzyme; 5′ cloning site SstI or SacI (not destroyed); 3′ cloning site HindIII for promoter and TATAA; NheI for promoter region only (not destroyed)
  Sequencing primers: 5′ GLprimer1; 3′ GLprimer2
Terms and licenses: Academic/Nonprofit Terms; Industry Terms: Not Available to Industry
How to cite: pSynSRE-T-Luc was a gift from Timothy Osborne (Addgene plasmid # 60444 ; http://n2t.net/addgene:60444 ; RRID:Addgene_60444)
