>Addgene plasmid #60444 | pSynSRE-T-Luc | depositor partial sequence | sequence record 96914 | Covers the pGL2 basic cloning region between the vector GLprimer1 and GLprimer2 sequencing primers
TGTATCTTATGGTACTGTAACTGAGCTAACATAACCCGGGAGGTACCGAGCTCTGGCTCTCGCCGTCTCT
CGCCGTCCCGCCATTGGCCTAGATGTTCTCGGGCCACCCTACGTCACCGTCTCACCCCACTTCCCCGGTC
CTCCGACTTTGCGCTAGCTCGACAAGGTCAACTATAAAGCTGCTGAGGGCGGGAGGCACAGTGCACTGTG
CTCCGTGGATTGCTCCTTTCTTTGCCCCCAAGCTTGGCATTCCGGTACTGTTGGTAAAATGGAAGACGCC
AAAAACATAAAG
