>Addgene plasmid #60444 | pSynSRE-T-Luc | addgene partial sequence | sequence record 98256 | LucNRev 5'-CCTTATGCAGTTGCTCTCC-3'
GGCGCCGGGCCTTTCTTTATGTTTTTGGCGTCTTCCATTTTACCAACAGTACCGGAATGCCAAGCTTGGG
GGCAAAGAAAGGAGCAATCCACGGAGCACAGTGCACTGTGCCTCCCGCCCTCAGCAGCTTTATAGTTGAC
CTTGTCGAGCTAGCGCAAAGTCGGAGGACCGGGGAAGTGGGGTGAGACGGTGACGTAGGGTGGCCCGAGA
ACATCTAGGCCAATGGCGGGACGGCGAGAGACGGCGAGAGCCAGAGCTCGGTACCTCCCGGGTTATGTTA
GCTCAGTTACAGTACCATAAGATACATTGATGAGTTTGGACAAACCACAACTAGAATGCAGTGAAAAAAA
TGCTTTATTTGTGAAATTTGTGATGCTATTGCTTTATTTGTAACCATTATAAGCTGCAATAAACAAGTTA
ACAACAACAATTGCATTCATTTTATGTTTCAGGTTCAGGGGGAGGTGTGGGAGGTTTTTTAAAGCAAGTA
AAACCTCCACGTACCTTAATATTACTTACTTATCATGGTAGCTTGGGCTGGCGTAATAGCGAAGAGGCCC
GCACCGATCGCCCTTCCCAACAGTTGCGCAGCCTGAATGGCGAATGGCAAATTGTAAGCGTTAATATTTT
GTTAAAATTCGCGTTAAATTTTTGTTAAATCAGCTCATTTTTTAACCAATAGGCCGAAATCGGCAAAATC
CCTTATAAATCAAAAGAATAGACCGAGATAGG
